>Addgene plasmid #66486 | PTGER4-Tango | addgene full sequence | sequence record 276279 | Addgene NGS Result
GACATTGATTATTGACTAGTTATTAATAGTAATCAATTACGGGGTCATTAGTTCATAGCCCATATATGGA
GTTCCGCGTTACATAACTTACGGTAAATGGCCCGCCTGGCTGACCGCCCAACGACCCCCGCCCATTGACG
TCAATAATGACGTATGTTCCCATAGTAACGCCAATAGGGACTTTCCATTGACGTCAATGGGTGGAGTATT
TACGGTAAACTGCCCACTTGGCAGTACATCAAGTGTATCATATGCCAAGTACGCCCCCTATTGACGTCAA
TGACGGTAAATGGCCCGCCTGGCATTATGCCCAGTACATGACCTTATGGGACTTTCCTACTTGGCAGTAC
ATCTACGTATTAGTCATCGCTATTACCATGGTGATGCGGTTTTGGCAGTACATCAATGGGCGTGGATAGC
GGTTTGACTCACGGGGATTTCCAAGTCTCCACCCCATTGACGTCAATGGGAGTTTGTTTTGGCACCAAAA
TCAACGGGACTTTCCAAAATGTCGTAACAACTCCGCCCCATTGACGCAAATGGGCGGTAGGCGTGTACGG
TGGGAGGTCTATATAAGCAGAGCTCTCTGGCTAACTAGAGAACCCACTGCTTACTGGCTTATCGAAATTA
ATACGACTCACTATAGGGAGACCCAAGCTGGCTAGCGTTTAAACTTAAGCTTGGTACCGAGCTCGGATCC
ACTAGTCCAGTGTGGTGGAATTCTGCAGATATCCAGCACAGTGGCGGCCGCGCCACCATGAAGACGATCA
TCGCCCTGAGCTACATCTTCTGCCTGGTATTCGCCGACTACAAGGACGATGATGACGCCAGCATCGATAT
G
[1095 nt withheld, positions 842-1936]
CAGCGAACGTCATCTGCAATGTCTGGTCATAGCAGGTCCTTTATCAGCAGGGAACTGAAGGAAATTAGTT
CTACATCTCAGACACTGCTCCCCGATCTGAGTCTGCCGGATCTGAGCGAAAATGGGCTGGGTGGTAGAAA
TCTGTTGCCGGGCGTGCCCGGTATGGGATTGGCTCAGGAAGATACCACCAGCCTGCGCACACTTCGAATC
TCTGAGACTAGTGACAGCAGTCAGGGGCAGGACTCAGAGTCTGTGCTGCTGGTGGACGAAGCCGGAGGGT
CCGGTAGGGCTGGACCCGCACCGAAGGGCAGCAGTCTTCAGGTGACCTTCCCCAGCGAGACACTCAATCT
CAGCGAGAAGTGCATTATCGATACCGGTGGACGCACCCCACCCAGCCTGGGTCCCCAAGATGAGTCCTGC
ACCACCGCCAGCTCCTCCCTGGCCAAGGACACTTCATCGACCGGTGAGAACCTGTACTTCCAGCTAAGAT
TAGATAAAAGTAAAGTGATTAACAGCGCATTAGAGCTGCTTAATGAGGTCGGAATCGAAGGTTTAACAAC
CCGTAAACTCGCCCAGAAGCTAGGTGTAGAGCAGCCTACATTGTATTGGCATGTAAAAAATAAGCGGGCT
TTGCTCGACGCCTTAGCCATTGAGATGTTAGATAGGCACCATACTCACTTTTGCCCTTTAGAAGGGGAAA
GCTGGCAAGATTTTTTACGTAATAACGCTAAAAGTTTTAGATGTGCTTTACTAAGTCATCGCGATGGAGC
AAAAGTACATTTAGGTACACGGCCTACAGAAAAACAGTATGAAACTCTCGAAAATCAATTAGCCTTTTTA
TGCCAACAAGGTTTTTCACTAGAGAATGCATTATATGCACTCAGCGCTGTGGGGCATTTTACTTTAGGTT
GCGTATTGGAAGATCAAGAGCATCAAGTCGCTAAAGAAGAAAGGGAAACACCTACTACTGATAGTATGCC
GCCATTATTACGACAAGCTATCGAATTATTTGATCACCAAGGTGCAGAGCCAGCCTTCTTATTCGGCCTT
GAATTGATCATATGCGGATTAGAAAAACAACTTAAATGTGAAAGTGGGTCCGCGTACAGCCGCGCGCGTA
CGAAAAACAATTACGGGTCTACCATCGAGGGCCTGCTCGATCTCCCGGACGACGACGCCCCCGAAGAGGC
GGGGCTGGCGGCTCCGCGCCTGTCCTTTCTCCCCGCGGGACACACGCGCAGACTGTCGACGGCCCCCCCG
ACCGATGTCAGCCTGGGGGACGAGCTCCACTTAGACGGCGAGGACGTGGCGATGGCGCATGCCGACGCGC
TAGACGATTTCGATCTGGACATGTTGGGGGACGGGGATTCCCCGGGTCCGGGATTTACCCCCCACGACTC
CGCCCCCTACGGCGCTCTGGATATGGCCGACTTCGAGTTTGAGCAGATGTTTACCGATGCCCTTGGAATT
GACGAGTACGGTGGGTAGTCTAGAGGGCCCGTTTAAACCCGCTGATCAGCCTCGACTGTGCCTTCTAGTT
GCCAGCCATCTGTTGTTTGCCCCTCCCCCGTGCCTTCCTTGACCCTGGAAGGTGCCACTCCCACTGTCCT
TTCCTAATAAAATGAGGAAATTGCATCGCATTGTCTGAGTAGGTGTCATTCTATTCTGGGGGGTGGGGTG
GGGCAGGACAGCAAGGGGGAGGATTGGGAAGACAATAGCAGGCATGCTGGGGATGCGGTGGGCTCTATGG
CTTCTGAGGCGGAAAGAACCAGCTGGGGCTCTAGGGGGTATCCCC
[124 nt withheld, positions 3732-3855]
C
[91 nt withheld, positions 3857-3947]
A
[49 nt withheld, positions 3949-3997]
CCTTTGACGTTGGAGTCCACGTTCTTT
[37 nt withheld, positions 4025-4061]
ACCCTATCTCGGTCTATTCTTTTGATTTATAAGGGATTTTGCCGATTTCGGCCTATTGGTTAAAAAATGA
GCTGATTTAACAAAAATTTAACGCGAATTAATTCTGTGGAATGTGTGTCAGTTAGGGTGTGGAAAGTCCC
CAGGCTCCCCAGCAGGCAGAAGTATGCAAAGCATGCATCTCAATTAGTCAGCAACCAGGTGTGGAAAGTC
CCCAGGCTCCCCAGCAGGCAGAAGTATGCAAAGCATGCATCTCAATTAGTCAGCAACCATAGTCCCGCCC
CTAACTCCGCCCATCCCGCCCCTAACTCCGCCCAGTTCCGCCCATTCTCCGCCCCATGGCTGACTAATTT
TTTTTATTTATGCAGAGGCCGAGGCCGCCTCTGCCTCTGAGCTATTCCAGAAGTAGTGAGGAGGCTTTTT
TGGAGGCCTAGGCTTTTGCAAAAAGCTCCCGGGAGCTTGTATATCCATTTTCGGATCTGATCAAGAGACA
GGATGAGGATCGTTTCGCATGATTGAACAAGATGGATTGCACGCAGGTTCTCCGGCCGCTTGGGTGGAGA
GGCTATTCGGCTATGACTGGGCACAACAGACAATCGGCTGCTCTGATGCCGCCGTGTTCCGGCTGTCAGC
GCAGGGGCGCCCGGTTCTTTTTGTCAAGACCGACCTGTCCGGTGCCCTGAATGAACTGCAGGACGAGGCA
GCGCGGCTATCGTGGCTGGCCACGACGGGCGTTCCTTGCGCAGCTGTGCTCGACGTTGTCACTGAAGCGG
GAAGGGACTGGCTGCTATTGGGCGAAGTGCCGGGGCAGGATCTCCTGTCATCTCACCTTGCTCCTGCCGA
GAAAGTATCCATCATGGCTGATGCAATGCGGCGGCTGCATACGCTTGATCCGGCTACCTGCCCATTCGAC
CACCAAGCGAAACATCGCATCGAGCGAGCACGTACTCGGATGGAAGCCGGTCTTGTCGATCAGGATGATC
TGGACGAAGAGCATCAGGGGCTCGCGCCAGCCGAACTGTTCGCCAGGCTCAAGGCGCGCATGCCCGACGG
CGAGGATCTCGTCGTGACCCATGGCGATGCCTGCTTGCCGAATATCATGGTGGAAAATGGCCGCTTTTCT
GGATTCATCGACTGTGGCCGGCTGGGTGTGGCGGACCGCTATCAGGACATAGCGTTGGCTACCCGTGATA
TTGCTGAAGAGCTTGGCGGCGAATGGGCTGACCGCTTCCTCGTGCTTTACGGTATCGCCGCTCCCGATTC
GCAGCGCATCGCCTTCTATCGCCTTCTTGACGAGTTCTTCTGAGCGGGACTCTGGGGTTCGAAATGACCG
ACCAAGCGACGCCCAACCTGCCATCACGAGATTTCGATTCCACCGCCGCCTTCTATGAAAGGTTGGGCTT
CGGAATCGTTTTCCGGGACGCCGGCTGGATGATCCTCCAGCGCGGGGATCTCATGCTGGAGTTCTTCGCC
CACCCCAACTTGTTTATTGCAGCTTATAATGGTTACAAATAAAGCAATAGCATCACAAATTTCACAAATA
AAGCATTTTTTTCACTGCATTCTAGTTGTGGTTTGTCCAAACTCATCAATGTATCTTATCATGTCTGTAT
ACCGTCGACCTCTAGCTAGAGCTTGGCGTAATCATGGTCATAGCTGTTTCCTGTGTGAAATTGTTATCCG
CTCACAATTCCACACAACATACGAGCCGGAAGCATAAAGTGTAAAGCCTGGGGTGCCTAATGAGTGAGCT
AACTCACATTAATTGCGTTGCGCTCACTGCCCGCTTTCCAGTCGGGAAACCTGTCGTGCCAGCTGCATTA
ATGAATCGGCCAACGCGCGGGGAGAGGCGGTTTGCGTATTGGGCGCTCTTCCGCTTCCTCGCTCACTGAC
TCGCTGCGCTCGGTCGTTCGGCTGCGGCGAGCGGTATCAGCTCACTCAAAGGCGGTAATACGGTTATCCA
CAGAATCAGGGGATAACGCAGGAAAGAACATGTGAGCAAAAGGCCAGCAAAAGGCCAGGAACCGTAAAAA
GGCCGCGTTGCTGGCGTTTTTCCATAGGCTCCGCCCCCCTGACGAGCATCACAAAAATCGACGCTCAAGT
CAGAGGTGGCGAAACCCGACAGGACTATAAAGATACCAGGCGTTTCCCCCTGGAAGCTCCCTCGTGCGCT
CTCCTGTTCCGACCCTGCCGCTTACCGGATACCTGTCCGCCTTTCTCCCTTCGGGAAGCGTGGCGCTTTC
TCATAGCTCACGCTGTAGGTATCTCAGTTCGGTGTAGGTCGTTCGCTCCAAGCTGGGCTGTGTGCACGAA
CCCCCCGTTCAGCCCGACCGCTGCGCCTTATCCGGTAACTATCGTCTTGAGTCCAACCCGGTAAGACACG
ACTTATCGCCACTGGCAGCAGCCACTGGTAACAGGATTAGCAGAGCGAGGTATGTAGGCGGTGCTACAGA
GTTCTTGAAGTGGTGGCCTAACTACGGCTACACTAGAAGAACAGTATTTGGTATCTGCGCTCTGCTGAAG
CCAGTTACCTTCGGAAAAAGAGTTGGTAGCTCTTGATCCGGCAAACAAACCACCGCTGGTAGCGGTGGTT
TTTTTGTTTGCAAGCAGCAGATTACGCGCAGAAAAAAAGGATCTCAAGAAGATCCTTTGATCTTTTCTAC
GGGGTCTGACGCTCAGTGGAACGAAAACTCACGTTAAGGGATTTTGGTCATGAGATTATCAAAAAGGATC
TTCACCTAGATCCTTTTAAATTAAAAATGAAGTTTTAAATCAATCTAAAGTATATATGAGTAAACTTGGT
CTGACAGTTACCAATGCTTAATCAGTGAGGCACCTATCTCAGCGATCTGTCTATTTCGTTCATCCATAGT
TGCCTGACTCCCCGTCGTGTAGATAACTACGATACGGGAGGGCTTACCATCTGGCCCCAGTGCTGCAATG
ATACCGCGAGACCCACGCTCACCGGCTCCAGATTTATCAGCAATAAACCAGCCAGCCGGAAGGGCCGAGC
GCAGAAGTGGTCCTGCAACTTTATCCGCCTCCATCCAGTCTATTAATTGTTGCCGGGAAGCTAGAGTAAG
TAGTTCGCCAGTTAATAGTTTGCGCAACGTTGTTGCCATTGCTACAGGCATCGTGGTGTCACGCTCGTCG
TTTGGTATGGCTTCATTCAGCTCCGGTTCCCAACGATCAAGGCGAGTTACATGATCCCCCATGTTGTGCA
AAAAAGCGGTTAGCTCCTTCGGTCCTCCGATCGTTGTCAGAAGTAAGTTGGCCGCAGTGTTATCACTCAT
GGTTATGGCAGCACTGCATAATTCTCTTACTGTCATGCCATCCGTAAGATGCTTTTCTGTGACTGGTGAG
TACTCAACCAAGTCATTCTGAGAATAGTGTATGCGGCGACCGAGTTGCTCTTGCCCGGCGTCAATACGGG
ATAATACCGCGCCACATAGCAGAACTTTAAAAGTGCTCATCATTGGAAAACGTTCTTCGGGGCGAAAACT
CTCAAGGATCTTACCGCTGTTGAGATCCAGTTCGATGTAACCCACTCGTGCACCCAACTGATCTTCAGCA
TCTTTTACTTTCACCAGCGTTTCTGGGTGAGCAAAAACAGGAAGGCAAAATGCCGCAAAAAAGGGAATAA
GGGCGACACGGAAATGTTGAATACTCATACTCTTCCTTTTTCAATATTATTGAAGCATTTATCAGGGTTA
TTGTCTCATGAGCGGATACATATTTGAATGTATTTAGAAAAATAAACAAATAGGGGTTCCGCGCACATTT
CCCCGAAAAGTGCCACCTGACGTCGACGGATCGGGAGATCTCCCGATCCCCTATGGTGCACTCTCAGTAC
AATCTGCTCTGATGCCGCATAGTTAAGCCAGTATCTGCTCCCTGCTTGTGTGTTGGAGGTCGCTGAGTAG
TGCGCGAGCAAAATTTAAGCTACAACAAGGCAAGGCTTGACCGACAATTGCATGAAGAATCTGCTTAGGG
TTAGGCGTTTTGCGCTGCTTCGCGATGTACGGGCCAGATATACGCGTT
Features (pLannotate 1.2.2; 24 found; start..end, strand, type, name):
      1..380     +  enhancer       CMV enhancer: human cytomegalovirus immediate early enhancer
    381..584     +  promoter       CMV promoter: human cytomegalovirus (CMV) immediate early promoter
    580..613     +  LTR            5' LTR (truncated) (fragment): truncated 5' long terminal repeat (LTR) from HIV-1
    629..647     +  promoter       T7 promoter: promoter for bacteriophage T7 RNA polymerase
    806..826     +  CDS            3xFLAG (fragment): three tandem FLAG® epitope tags
    839..2302    +  CDS            PTGER4 (sequence partly withheld): PE2R4_HUMAN - Also known as PTGER2. Experimental evidence at protein level: Swiss-Prot protein existence level 1. Receptor for prostaglandin E2 (PGE2). The activity of this receptor is mediated by G(s) proteins that stimulate adenylate cyclase. Has a relaxing effect on smooth muscle. May play an important role in regulating renal hemodynamics, intestinal epithelial transport, adrenal aldosterone secretion, and uterine function. From Homo sapiens (Human).
   2315..2395    +  CDS            AVPR2 (fragment): V2R_HUMAN - Also known as ADHR, DIR, DIR3, V2R. Experimental evidence at protein level: Swiss-Prot protein existence level 1. Receptor for arginine vasopressin. The activity of this receptor is mediated by G proteins which activate adenylate cyclase. Involved in renal water reabsorption. From Homo sapiens (Human).
   2423..3036    +  CDS            TetR (fragment): tetracycline repressor TetR; tetR from transposon Tn10; TetR binds to the tetracycline operator tetO to inhibit transcription. This inhibition can be relieved by adding tetracycline or doxycycline.
   3188..3421    +  CDS            VP16 AD: transcriptional activation domain of herpes simplex virus protein VP16 (Triezenberg et al., 1988; Cousens et al., 1989); UL48
   3462..3686    +  polyA_signal   bGH poly(A) signal: bovine growth hormone polyadenylation signal
   3690..3711    +  promoter       SV40 promoter (fragment): SV40 enhancer and early promoter
   3732..4160    +  rep_origin     f1 ori (sequence partly withheld): f1 bacteriophage origin of replication; arrow indicates direction of (+) strand synthesis
   4174..4503    +  promoter       SV40 promoter: SV40 enhancer and early promoter
   4570..5361    +  CDS            neo: KKA2_KLEPN - Also known as kan, nptII. Experimental evidence at protein level: Swiss-Prot protein existence level 1. Resistance to kanamycin, neomycin, paromomycin, ribostamycin, butirosin and gentamicin B. From Klebsiella pneumoniae.
   5385..5543    +  CDS            ble (fragment): BLE_KLEPN - Experimental evidence at protein level: Swiss-Prot protein existence level 1. Binding protein with a strong affinity to the bleomycin family of antibiotics. Binds to CL990; an antimitotic-antibiotic compound. From Klebsiella pneumoniae.
   5538..5659    +  polyA_signal   SV40 poly(A) signal: SV40 polyadenylation signal
   5732..5748    -  protein_bind   lac operator: The lac repressor binds to the lac operator to inhibit transcription in E. coli. This inhibition can be relieved by adding lactose or isopropyl-β-D-thiogalactopyranoside (IPTG). lac repressor encoded by lacI
   5756..5786    -  promoter       lac promoter: promoter for the E. coli lac operon
   5801..5822    -  protein_bind   CAP binding site: CAP binding activates transcription in the presence of cAMP. E. coli catabolite activator protein
   5835..5927    -  CDS            lacI (fragment): lac repressor; lacI; The lac repressor binds to the lac operator to inhibit transcription in E. coli. This inhibition can be relieved by adding lactose or isopropyl-β-D-thiogalactopyranoside (IPTG).
   6110..6698    -  rep_origin     ori: high-copy-number ColE1/pMB1/pBR322/pUC origin of replication
   6869..7729    -  CDS            AmpR: β-lactamase; bla; confers resistance to ampicillin, carbenicillin, and related antibiotics
   7730..7834    -  promoter       AmpR promoter: bla
   7893..7945    -  misc_feature   bom (fragment): basis of mobility region from pBR322
