[The description below was written by a language model from this plasmid's Addgene catalogue record and pLannotate feature annotations shown in this document.]
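Description:
PTGER4-Tango is a mammalian expression plasmid from the PRESTO-Tango collection, built on an "empty Tango" backbone that derives from pcDNA3.1(+). It encodes the human prostaglandin E2 receptor EP4 (PTGER4) as a modified fusion protein for arrestin-recruitment screening. In bacteria it is maintained at high copy through a ColE1/pUC-type origin and selected with ampicillin via the β-lactamase gene. An f1 origin is also present. For mammalian cells, an SV40 promoter drives a neomycin phosphotransferase cassette with an SV40 polyadenylation signal, which allows G418 selection.

The CMV enhancer and promoter drive the expression cassette, which ends in the bGH polyadenylation signal; a T7 promoter lies just upstream of the coding region. The open reading frame begins with an N-terminal FLAG epitope supplied by the backbone and continues into the 1,464 bp PTGER4 coding sequence. Next comes a short fragment of the vasopressin V2 receptor (AVPR2), a C-terminal tail generally used in Tango designs to strengthen arrestin binding. It is followed by TetR and the VP16 activation domain, which together form the tTA transcription factor. In the Tango assay principle, agonist activation of the receptor recruits a protease-tagged arrestin, which cleaves a site between the receptor and tTA. The freed tTA then activates a tTA-responsive reporter. The protease site itself is not annotated in the feature table, though an unannotated gap lies between the V2 tail and TetR.

The construct is intended for parallel, transcription-based screening of ligands across the human GPCR repertoire, independent of G protein coupling. The depositor notes that the restriction site downstream of tTA may be XbaI rather than XhoI in many plasmids of this series.
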