Addgene plasmid #66486: PTGER4-Tango
Purpose: Expression of G protein-coupled receptors for PRESTO-Tango: parallel receptorome expression and screening via transcriptional output, with transcriptional activation following arrestin translocation
Depositing lab: Bryan Roth. Depositing organization: University of North Carolina at Chapel Hill. Publication: PRESTO-Tango as an open-source resource for interrogation of the druggable human GPCRome. Kroeze WK, Sassano MF, Huang XP, Lansu K, McCorvy JD, Giguere PM, Sciaky N, Roth BL. Nat Struct Mol Biol. 2015 May;22(5):362-9. doi: 10.1038/nsmb.3014. Epub 2015 Apr 20. PubMed 25895059.
Backbone
  Vector backbone: empty Tango
  Backbone size w/o insert (bp): 6632
  Vector type: Mammalian Expression
  Selectable markers: Neomycin (select with G418)
Growth in bacteria
  Bacterial resistance: Ampicillin, 100 μg/mL
  Growth temperature: 37°C
  Growth strain: DH5alpha
  Copy number: High Copy
Gene/Insert
  Gene/Insert name: PTGER4
  Species: H. sapiens (human)
  Insert size (bp): 1464
  Entrez Gene: PTGER4 (a.k.a. EP4, EP4R)
  Promoter: CMV
  Tag / fusion protein: FLAG (N terminal on backbone)
  Cloning method: Restriction Enzyme; 5′ cloning site NotI (not destroyed); 3′ cloning site XhoI (unknown if destroyed)
  Sequencing primers: 5′ CMV-F; 3′ Tet-R
Terms and licenses: Academic/Nonprofit Terms; Industry Terms: Not Available to Industry
Depositor comments: Please note: Most of the PRESTO-Tango vectors do not contain the XhoI cut site downstream of the tTA sequence and instead carry an XbaI site. If you need to perform an XhoI digest we recommend sequencing with a forward primer at the C-terminus of tTA to determine which of the two sites is present. Suggested primer: 5-gagctccacttagacggcgagg-3. Original backbone was pcDNA3.1(+). These plasmids were generated as part of the Illuminating the Druggable Genome (IDG) program sponsored by the NIH Common Fund. The goal of this program is to identify, gather, and distribute information and resources for proteins that currently are not well-studied yet belong to commonly drug-targeted protein families: protein kinases, non-olfactory G-protein coupled receptors (GPCRs), and ion channels. The IDG program is designed to develop fundamental research tools for understudied proteins, elucidate their function, and disseminate the IDG-related resources and data to the greater scientific community.
How to cite: PTGER4-Tango was a gift from Bryan Roth (Addgene plasmid # 66486 ; http://n2t.net/addgene:66486 ; RRID:Addgene_66486)
