>Addgene plasmid #66486 | PTGER4-Tango | depositor partial sequence | sequence record 113585 | empty Tango
GACGGATCGGGAGATCTCCCGATCCCCTATGGTGCACTCTCAGTACAATCTGCTCTGATGCCGCATAGTT
AAGCCAGTATCTGCTCCCTGCTTGTGTGTTGGAGGTCGCTGAGTAGTGCGCGAGCAAAATTTAAGCTACA
ACAAGGCAAGGCTTGACCGACAATTGCATGAAGAATCTGCTTAGGGTTAGGCGTTTTGCGCTGCTTCGCG
ATGTACGGGCCAGATATACGCGTTGACATTGATTATTGACTAGTTATTAATAGTAATCAATTACGGGGTC
ATTAGTTCATAGCCCATATATGGAGTTCCGCGTTACATAACTTACGGTAAATGGCCCGCCTGGCTGACCG
CCCAACGACCCCCGCCCATTGACGTCAATAATGACGTATGTTCCCATAGTAACGCCAATAGGGACTTTCC
ATTGACGTCAATGGGTGGAGTATTTACGGTAAACTGCCCACTTGGCAGTACATCAAGTGTATCATATGCC
AAGTACGCCCCCTATTGACGTCAATGACGGTAAATGGCCCGCCTGGCATTATGCCCAGTACATGACCTTA
TGGGACTTTCCTACTTGGCAGTACATCTACGTATTAGTCATCGCTATTACCATGGTGATGCGGTTTTGGC
AGTACATCAATGGGCGTGGATAGCGGTTTGACTCACGGGGATTTCCAAGTCTCCACCCCATTGACGTCAA
TGGGAGTTTGTTTTGGCACCAAAATCAACGGGACTTTCCAAAATGTCGTAACAACTCCGCCCCATTGACG
CAAATGGGCGGTAGGCGTGTACGGTGGGAGGTCTATATAAGCAGAGCTCTCTGGCTAACTAGAGAACCCA
CTGCTTACTGGCTTATCGAAATTAATACGACTCACTATAGGGAGACCCAAGCTGGCTAGCGTTTAAACTT
AAGCTTGGTACCGAGCTCGGATCCACTAGTCCAGTGTGGTGGAATTCTGCAGATATCCAGCACAGTGGCG
GCCGCGCCACCATGAAGACGATCATCGCCCTGAGCTACATCTTCTGCCTGGTATTCGCCGACTACAAGGA
CGATGATGACGCCAGCATCGATACCGGTGGACGCACCCCACCCAGCCTGGGTCCCCAAGATGAGTCCTGC
ACCACCGCCAGCTCCTCCCTGGCCAAGGACACTTCATCGACCGGTGAGAACCTGTACTTCCAGCTAAGAT
TAGATAAAAGTAAAGTGATTAACAGCGCATTAGAGCTGCTTAATGAGGTCGGAATCGAAGGTTTAACAAC
CCGTAAACTCGCCCAGAAGCTAGGTGTAGAGCAGCCTACATTGTATTGGCATGTAAAAAATAAGCGGGCT
TTGCTCGACGCCTTAGCCATTGAGATGTTAGATAGGCACCATACTCACTTTTGCCCTTTAGAAGGGGAAA
GCTGGCAAGATTTTTTACGTAATAACGCTAAAAGTTTTAGATGTGCTTTACTAAGTCATCGCGATGGAGC
AAAAGTACATTTAGGTACACGGCCTACAGAAAAACAGTATGAAACTCTCGAAAATCAATTAGCCTTTTTA
TGCCAACAAGGTTTTTCACTAGAGAATGCATTATATGCACTCAGCGCTGTGGGGCATTTTACTTTAGGTT
GCGTATTGGAAGATCAAGAGCATCAAGTCGCTAAAGAAGAAAGGGAAACACCTACTACTGATAGTATGCC
GCCATTATTACGACAAGCTATCGAATTATTTGATCACCAAGGTGCAGAGCCAGCCTTCTTATTCGGCCTT
GAATTGATCATATGCGGATTAGAAAAACAACTTAAATGTGAAAGTGGGTCCGCGTACAGCCGCGCGCGTA
CGAAAAACAATTACGGGTCTACCATCGAGGGCCTGCTCGATCTCCCGGACGACGACGCCCCCGAAGAGGC
GGGGCTGGCGGCTCCGCGCCTGTCCTTTCTCCCCGCGGGACACACGCGCAGACTGTCGACGGCCCCCCCG
ACCGATGTCAGCCTGGGGGACGAGCTCCACTTAGACGGCGAGGACGTGGCGATGGCGCATGCCGACGCGC
TAGACGATTTCGATCTGGACATGTTGGGGGACGGGGATTCCCCGGGTCCGGGATTTACCCCCCACGACTC
CGCCCCCTACGGCGCTCTGGATATGGCCGACTTCGAGTTTGAGCAGATGTTTACCGATGCCCTTGGAATT
GACGAGTACGGTGGGTAGCTCGAGTCTAGAGGGCCCGTTTAAACCCGCTGATCAGCCTCGACTGTGCCTT
CTAGTTGCCAGCCATCTGTTGTTTGCCCCTCCCCCGTGCCTTCCTTGACCCTGGAAGGTGCCACTCCCAC
TGTCCTTTCCTAATAAAATGAGGAAATTGCATCGCATTGTCTGAGTAGGTGTCATTCTATTCTGGGGGGT
GGGGTGGGGCAGGACAGCAAGGGGGAGGATTGGGAAGACAATAGCAGGCATGCTGGGGATGCGGTGGGCT
CTATGGCTTCTGAGGCGGAAAGAACCAGCTGGGGCTCTAGGGGGTATCCCC
[124 nt withheld, positions 2502-2625]
C
[91 nt withheld, positions 2627-2717]
A
[49 nt withheld, positions 2719-2767]
CCTTTGACGTTGGAGTCCACGTTCTTT
[37 nt withheld, positions 2795-2831]
ACCCTATCTCGGTCTATTCTTTTGATTTATAAGGGATTTTGCCGATTTCGGCCTATTGGTTAAAAAATGA
GCTGATTTAACAAAAATTTAACGCGAATTAATTCTGTGGAATGTGTGTCAGTTAGGGTGTGGAAAGTCCC
CAGGCTCCCCAGCAGGCAGAAGTATGCAAAGCATGCATCTCAATTAGTCAGCAACCAGGTGTGGAAAGTC
CCCAGGCTCCCCAGCAGGCAGAAGTATGCAAAGCATGCATCTCAATTAGTCAGCAACCATAGTCCCGCCC
CTAACTCCGCCCATCCCGCCCCTAACTCCGCCCAGTTCCGCCCATTCTCCGCCCCATGGCTGACTAATTT
TTTTTATTTATGCAGAGGCCGAGGCCGCCTCTGCCTCTGAGCTATTCCAGAAGTAGTGAGGAGGCTTTTT
TGGAGGCCTAGGCTTTTGCAAAAAGCTCCCGGGAGCTTGTATATCCATTTTCGGATCTGATCAAGAGACA
GGATGAGGATCGTTTCGCATGATTGAACAAGATGGATTGCACGCAGGTTCTCCGGCCGCTTGGGTGGAGA
GGCTATTCGGCTATGACTGGGCACAACAGACAATCGGCTGCTCTGATGCCGCCGTGTTCCGGCTGTCAGC
GCAGGGGCGCCCGGTTCTTTTTGTCAAGACCGACCTGTCCGGTGCCCTGAATGAACTGCAGGACGAGGCA
GCGCGGCTATCGTGGCTGGCCACGACGGGCGTTCCTTGCGCAGCTGTGCTCGACGTTGTCACTGAAGCGG
GAAGGGACTGGCTGCTATTGGGCGAAGTGCCGGGGCAGGATCTCCTGTCATCTCACCTTGCTCCTGCCGA
GAAAGTATCCATCATGGCTGATGCAATGCGGCGGCTGCATACGCTTGATCCGGCTACCTGCCCATTCGAC
CACCAAGCGAAACATCGCATCGAGCGAGCACGTACTCGGATGGAAGCCGGTCTTGTCGATCAGGATGATC
TGGACGAAGAGCATCAGGGGCTCGCGCCAGCCGAACTGTTCGCCAGGCTCAAGGCGCGCATGCCCGACGG
CGAGGATCTCGTCGTGACCCATGGCGATGCCTGCTTGCCGAATATCATGGTGGAAAATGGCCGCTTTTCT
GGATTCATCGACTGTGGCCGGCTGGGTGTGGCGGACCGCTATCAGGACATAGCGTTGGCTACCCGTGATA
TTGCTGAAGAGCTTGGCGGCGAATGGGCTGACCGCTTCCTCGTGCTTTACGGTATCGCCGCTCCCGATTC
GCAGCGCATCGCCTTCTATCGCCTTCTTGACGAGTTCTTCTGAGCGGGACTCTGGGGTTCGAAATGACCG
ACCAAGCGACGCCCAACCTGCCATCACGAGATTTCGATTCCACCGCCGCCTTCTATGAAAGGTTGGGCTT
CGGAATCGTTTTCCGGGACGCCGGCTGGATGATCCTCCAGCGCGGGGATCTCATGCTGGAGTTCTTCGCC
CACCCCAACTTGTTTATTGCAGCTTATAATGGTTACAAATAAAGCAATAGCATCACAAATTTCACAAATA
AAGCATTTTTTTCACTGCATTCTAGTTGTGGTTTGTCCAAACTCATCAATGTATCTTATCATGTCTGTAT
ACCGTCGACCTCTAGCTAGAGCTTGGCGTAATCATGGTCATAGCTGTTTCCTGTGTGAAATTGTTATCCG
CTCACAATTCCACACAACATACGAGCCGGAAGCATAAAGTGTAAAGCCTGGGGTGCCTAATGAGTGAGCT
AACTCACATTAATTGCGTTGCGCTCACTGCCCGCTTTCCAGTCGGGAAACCTGTCGTGCCAGCTGCATTA
ATGAATCGGCCAACGCGCGGGGAGAGGCGGTTTGCGTATTGGGCGCTCTTCCGCTTCCTCGCTCACTGAC
TCGCTGCGCTCGGTCGTTCGGCTGCGGCGAGCGGTATCAGCTCACTCAAAGGCGGTAATACGGTTATCCA
CAGAATCAGGGGATAACGCAGGAAAGAACATGTGAGCAAAAGGCCAGCAAAAGGCCAGGAACCGTAAAAA
GGCCGCGTTGCTGGCGTTTTTCCATAGGCTCCGCCCCCCTGACGAGCATCACAAAAATCGACGCTCAAGT
CAGAGGTGGCGAAACCCGACAGGACTATAAAGATACCAGGCGTTTCCCCCTGGAAGCTCCCTCGTGCGCT
CTCCTGTTCCGACCCTGCCGCTTACCGGATACCTGTCCGCCTTTCTCCCTTCGGGAAGCGTGGCGCTTTC
TCATAGCTCACGCTGTAGGTATCTCAGTTCGGTGTAGGTCGTTCGCTCCAAGCTGGGCTGTGTGCACGAA
CCCCCCGTTCAGCCCGACCGCTGCGCCTTATCCGGTAACTATCGTCTTGAGTCCAACCCGGTAAGACACG
ACTTATCGCCACTGGCAGCAGCCACTGGTAACAGGATTAGCAGAGCGAGGTATGTAGGCGGTGCTACAGA
GTTCTTGAAGTGGTGGCCTAACTACGGCTACACTAGAAGAACAGTATTTGGTATCTGCGCTCTGCTGAAG
CCAGTTACCTTCGGAAAAAGAGTTGGTAGCTCTTGATCCGGCAAACAAACCACCGCTGGTAGCGGTTTTT
TTGTTTGCAAGCAGCAGATTACGCGCAGAAAAAAAGGATCTCAAGAAGATCCTTTGATCTTTTCTACGGG
GTCTGACGCTCAGTGGAACGAAAACTCACGTTAAGGGATTTTGGTCATGAGATTATCAAAAAGGATCTTC
ACCTAGATCCTTTTAAATTAAAAATGAAGTTTTAAATCAATCTAAAGTATATATGAGTAAACTTGGTCTG
ACAGTTACCAATGCTTAATCAGTGAGGCACCTATCTCAGCGATCTGTCTATTTCGTTCATCCATAGTTGC
CTGACTCCCCGTCGTGTAGATAACTACGATACGGGAGGGCTTACCATCTGGCCCCAGTGCTGCAATGATA
CCGCGAGACCCACGCTCACCGGCTCCAGATTTATCAGCAATAAACCAGCCAGCCGGAAGGGCCGAGCGCA
GAAGTGGTCCTGCAACTTTATCCGCCTCCATCCAGTCTATTAATTGTTGCCGGGAAGCTAGAGTAAGTAG
TTCGCCAGTTAATAGTTTGCGCAACGTTGTTGCCATTGCTACAGGCATCGTGGTGTCACGCTCGTCGTTT
GGTATGGCTTCATTCAGCTCCGGTTCCCAACGATCAAGGCGAGTTACATGATCCCCCATGTTGTGCAAAA
AAGCGGTTAGCTCCTTCGGTCCTCCGATCGTTGTCAGAAGTAAGTTGGCCGCAGTGTTATCACTCATGGT
TATGGCAGCACTGCATAATTCTCTTACTGTCATGCCATCCGTAAGATGCTTTTCTGTGACTGGTGAGTAC
TCAACCAAGTCATTCTGAGAATAGTGTATGCGGCGACCGAGTTGCTCTTGCCCGGCGTCAATACGGGATA
ATACCGCGCCACATAGCAGAACTTTAAAAGTGCTCATCATTGGAAAACGTTCTTCGGGGCGAAAACTCTC
AAGGATCTTACCGCTGTTGAGATCCAGTTCGATGTAACCCACTCGTGCACCCAACTGATCTTCAGCATCT
TTTACTTTCACCAGCGTTTCTGGGTGAGCAAAAACAGGAAGGCAAAATGCCGCAAAAAAGGGAATAAGGG
CGACACGGAAATGTTGAATACTCATACTCTTCCTTTTTCAATATTATTGAAGCATTTATCAGGGTTATTG
TCTCATGAGCGGATACATATTTGAATGTATTTAGAAAAATAAACAAATAGGGGTTCCGCGCACATTTCCC
CGAAAAGTGCCACCTGACGTC
