>Addgene plasmid #66486 | PTGER4-Tango | depositor partial sequence | sequence record 113586 | PTGER4
ATG
[1095 nt withheld, positions 4-1098]
CAGCGAACGTCATCTGCAATGTCTGGTCATAGCAGGTCCTTTATCAGCAGGGAACTGAAGGAAATTAGTT
CTACATCTCAGACACTGCTCCCCGATCTGAGTCTGCCGGATCTGAGCGAAAATGGGCTGGGTGGTAGAAA
TCTGTTGCCGGGCGTGCCCGGTATGGGATTGGCTCAGGAAGATACCACCAGCCTGCGCACACTTCGAATC
TCTGAGACTAGTGACAGCAGTCAGGGGCAGGACTCAGAGTCTGTGCTGCTGGTGGACGAAGCCGGAGGGT
CCGGTAGGGCTGGACCCGCACCGAAGGGCAGCAGTCTTCAGGTGACCTTCCCCAGCGAGACACTCAATCT
CAGCGAGAAGTGCATT
