>Addgene plasmid #66486 | PTGER4-Tango | addgene partial sequence | sequence record 120438 | CMV-F 5'-CGCAAATGGGCGGTAGGCGTG-3'
GCTCTCTGGCTAACTAGAGAACCCACTGCTTACTGGCTTATCGAAATTAATACGACTCACTATAGGGAGA
CCCAAGCTGGCTAGCGTTTAAACTTAAGCTTGGTACCGAGCTCGGATCCACTAGTCCAGTGTGGTGGAAT
TCTGCAGATATCCAGCACAGTGGCGGCCGCGCCACCATGAAGACGATCATCGCCCTGAGCTACATCTTCT
GCCTGGTATTCGCCGACTACAAGGACGATGATGACGCCAGCATCGATATG
[620 nt withheld, positions 261-880]
