>Addgene plasmid #66486 | PTGER4-Tango | addgene partial sequence | sequence record 120439 | Tet-R 5'-GGCGAGTTTACGGGTTGTTA-3'
GCTCTAATGCGCTGTTAATCACTTTACTTTTATCTAATCTTAGCTGGAAGTACAGGTTCTCACCGGTCGA
TGAAGTGTCCTTGGCCAGGGAGGAGCTGGCGGTGGTGCAGGACTCATCTTGGGGACCCAGGCTGGGTGGG
GTGCGTCCACCGGTATCGATAATGCACTTCTCGCTGAGATTGAGTGTCTCGCTGGGGAAGGTCACCTGAA
GACTGCTGCCCTTCGGTGCGGGTCCAGCCCTACCGGACCCTCCGGCTTCGTCCACCAGCAGCACAGACTC
TGAGTCCTGCCCCTGACTGCTGTCACTAGTCTCAGAGATTCGAAGTGTGCGCAGGCTGGTGGTATCTTCC
TGAGCCAATCCCATACCGGGCACGCCCGGCAACAGATTTCTACCACCCAGCCCATTTTCGCTCAGATCCG
GCAGACTCAGATCGGGGAGCAGTGTCTGAGATGTAGAACTAATTTCCTTCAGTTCCCTGCTGATAAAGGA
CCTGCTATGACCAGACATTGCAGATGACGTTCGCTG
[476 nt withheld, positions 527-1002]
